Addgene plasmid #160172: 30 pCOLI_S_MBP
Purpose: (Empty Backbone) N-term MBP 3C cleavable Spec resistant bacterial expression vector
Depositing lab: John Weir. Depositing organization: Friedrich Miescher Laboratory. Publication: InteBac - An integrated bacterial and baculovirus expression vector suite. Altmannova V, Blaha A, Astrinidis S, Reichle H, Weir JR. Protein Sci. 2020 Sep 21. doi: 10.1002/pro.3957. PubMed 32955754.
Backbone
  Vector backbone: pCDF
  Modifications to backbone: Custom MCS added to the vector for full compatibility within the InteBac system. 3C cleavable 6xHis-MBP fusion added to N-terminus.
  Vector type: Bacterial Expression
  Promoter: T7
  Tag / fusion protein: 6xHis (N terminal on backbone); MBP (N terminal on backbone)
Growth in bacteria
  Bacterial resistance: Spectinomycin and Streptomycin, 50 & 50 μg/mL
  Growth temperature: 37°C
  Growth strain: DH5alpha
  Copy number: Unknown
Gene/Insert
  Cloning method: Gibson Cloning
  Sequencing primers: 5′ T7_fwd; 3′ T7_rev
Terms and licenses: Academic/Nonprofit Terms; Industry Terms: Not Available to Industry
Depositor comments: Addgene NGS was unable to completely resolve all bases in the CloDF13 Origin. The plasmid has been successfully propagated at Addgene and these ambiguous bases do not appear to have a functional impact on the plasmid
How to cite: 30 pCOLI_S_MBP was a gift from John Weir (Addgene plasmid # 160172 ; http://n2t.net/addgene:160172 ; RRID:Addgene_160172)
