[The description below was written by a language model from this plasmid's Addgene catalogue record and pLannotate feature annotations shown in this document.]
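Description:
30 pCOLI_S_MBP is an empty bacterial expression backbone of about 3.5 kb, derived from pCDF and belonging to the InteBac suite of mutually compatible bacterial and baculovirus expression vectors. It replicates from the CloDF13 (CDF) origin, which is compatible with other common origin classes and so allows the plasmid to be maintained in E. coli alongside additional plasmids, for example for co-expression. Selection relies on the aadA aminoglycoside adenylyltransferase gene (SmR), annotated here downstream of a bla-type (AmpR) promoter, which confers resistance to spectinomycin and streptomycin. The copy number is not recorded.

The expression cassette consists of a T7 promoter, the efficient ribosome binding site from phage T7 gene 10, an N-terminal fusion module and a T7 terminator, so expression requires a host that supplies T7 RNA polymerase. According to the catalogue entry, the fusion module is a 6xHis-MBP tag followed by a 3C protease cleavage site. The feature tables annotate only the MBP coding sequence, a signal-sequence-free version that stays in the cytosol, and do not mark the His tag or 3C site separately. A custom multiple cloning site shared across the InteBac system lies downstream of the tag, and genes of interest are inserted by Gibson assembly. The resulting protein carries a solubility-enhancing, affinity-purifiable tag that can be removed by 3C cleavage.

Short annotated fragments (TcR, a CAP binding site, a SET1-like stretch) appear to be backbone remnants or partial matches rather than functional elements. The depositor and sequencing-derived records differ by one nucleotide and give the same feature layout. The repository notes some unresolved bases in the CloDF13 origin, with no apparent effect on propagation.
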