Features (pLannotate 1.2.2; 10 found; start..end, strand, type, name):
    594..658     -  CDS            TcR (fragment): tetracycline efflux protein; tet; confers resistance to tetracycline
    673..694     -  protein_bind   CAP binding site: CAP binding activates transcription in the presence of cAMP. E. coli catabolite activator protein
    707..725     +  promoter       T7 promoter: promoter for bacteriophage T7 RNA polymerase
    763..785     +  RBS            RBS: efficient ribosome binding site from bacteriophage T7 gene 10 (Olins and Rangwala, 1989)
    826..1926    +  CDS            MBP: maltose binding protein from E. coli; malE (mutated); This version of the gene does not encode a signal sequence, so MBP will remain in the cytosol.
   2071..2120    +  CDS            SET1 (fragment): solubility-enhancement tag derived from T7 phage gene 10B
   2128..2175    +  terminator     T7 terminator: transcription terminator for bacteriophage T7 RNA polymerase
   2346..3137    -  CDS            SmR: aminoglycoside adenylyltransferase (Murphy, 1985); aadA; confers resistance to spectinomycin and streptomycin
   3138..3229    -  promoter       AmpR promoter: bla
   3277..497     -  rep_origin     CloDF13 ori (across the origin): Plasmids containing the CloDF13 (CDF) origin of replication can be propagated in E. coli cells that contain additional plasmids with compatible origins.
>Addgene plasmid #160172 | 30 pCOLI_S_MBP | depositor full sequence | sequence record 310327 | 30 pCOLI_S_MBP sequence 3518 bps
CTCCCTCTTGCGCTCTCCTGTTCCGACCCTGCCGTTTACCGGATACCTGTTCCGCCTTTCTCCCTTACGG
GAAGTGTGGCGCTTTCTCATAGCTCACACACTGGTATCTCGGCTCGGTGTAGGTCGTTCGCTCCAAGCTG
GGCTGTAAGCAAGAACTCCCCGTTCAGCCCGACTGCTGCGCCTTATCCGGTAACTGTTCACTTGAGTCCA
ACCCGGAAAAGCACGGTAAAACGCCACTGGCAGCAGCCATTGGTAACTGGGAGTTCGCAGAGGATTTGTT
TAGCTAAACACGCGGTTGCTCTTGAAGTGTGCGCCAAAGTCCGGCTACACTGGAAGGACAGATTTGGTTG
CTGTGCTCTGCGAAAGCCAGTTACCACGGTTAAGCAGTTCCCCAACTGACTTAACCTTCGATCAAACCAC
CTCCCCAGGTGGTTTTTTCGTTTACAGGGCAAAAGATTACGCGCAGAAAAAAAGGATCTCAAGAAGATCC
TTTGATCTTTTCTACTGAACCGCTCTAGATTTCAGTGCAATTTATCTCTTCAAATGTAGCACCTGAAGTC
AGCCCCATACGATATAAGTTGTAATTCTCATGTTAGTCATGCCCCGCGCCCACCGGAAGGAGCTGACTGG
GTTGAAGGCTCTCAAGGGCATCGGTCGAGATCCCGGTGCCTAATGAGTGAGCTAACTTACATTAATTGCG
TTGCGCTAATACGACTCACTATAGGGAGACCACAACGGTTTCCCTCCGGCTCCGGAAATAATTTTGTTTA
ACTTTAAGAAGGAGATATACATATGGCACACCATCACCACCATCACAGCAGCGGCATGAAAATCGAAGAA
GGTAAACTGGTAATCTGGATTAACGGCGATAAAGGCTATAACGGTCTCGCTGAAGTCGGTAAGAAATTCG
AGAAAGATACCGGAATTAAAGTCACCGTTGAGCATCCGGATAAACTGGAAGAGAAATTCCCACAGGTTGC
GGCAACTGGCGATGGCCCTGACATTATCTTCTGGGCACACGACCGCTTTGGTGGCTACGCTCAATCTGGC
CTGTTGGCTGAAATCACCCCGGACAAAGCGTTCCAGGACAAGCTGTATCCGTTTACCTGGGATGCCGTAC
GTTACAACGGCAAGCTGATTGCTTACCCGATCGCTGTTGAAGCGTTATCGCTGATTTATAACAAAGATCT
GCTGCCGAACCCGCCAAAAACCTGGGAAGAGATCCCGGCGCTGGATAAAGAACTGAAAGCGAAAGGTAAG
AGCGCGCTGATGTTCAACCTGCAAGAACCGTACTTCACCTGGCCGCTGATTGCTGCTGACGGGGGTTATG
CGTTCAAGTATGAAAACGGCAAGTACGACATTAAAGACGTGGGCGTGGATAACGCTGGCGCGAAAGCGGG
TCTGACCTTCCTGGTTGACCTGATTAAAAACAAACACATGAATGCAGACACCGATTACTCCATCGCAGAA
GCTGCCTTTAATAAAGGCGAAACAGCGATGACCATCAACGGCCCGTGGGCATGGTCCAACATCGACACCA
GCAAAGTGAATTATGGTGTAACGGTACTGCCGACCTTCAAGGGTCAACCATCCAAACCGTTCGTTGGCGT
GCTGAGCGCAGGTATTAACGCCGCCAGTCCGAACAAAGAGCTGGCAAAAGAGTTCCTCGAAAACTATCTG
CTGACTGATGAAGGTCTGGAAGCGGTTAATAAAGACAAACCGCTGGGTGCCGTAGCGCTGAAGTCTTACG
AGGAAGAGTTGGCGAAAGATCCACGTATTGCCGCCACTATGGAAAACGCCCAGAAAGGTGAAATCATGCC
GAACATCCCGCAGATGTCCGCTTTCTGGTATGCCGTGCGTACTGCGGTGATCAACGCCGCCAGCGGTCGT
CAGACTGTCGATGAAGCCCTGAAAGACGCGCAGACTAGCAGCGGTCTGGAAGTTCTGTTCCAGGGGCCCG
GATCCGTCGACGAGCTCACTAGTCGCGGCCGCTTTCGAATCTAGAGCCTGCAGTCTCGACAAGCTTGTCG
AGAAGTACTAGAGGATGTACAACGCGTGCGCGCTGATCCGGCTGCTAACAAAGCCCGAAAGGAAGCTGAG
TTGGCTGCTGCCACCGCTGAGCAATAACTAGCATAACCCCTTGGGGCCTCTAAACGGGTCTTGAGGGGTT
TTTTGCTGAAACCTCAGGCATTTGAGAAGCACACGGTCACACTGCTTCCGGTAGTCAATAAACCGGTAAA
CCAGCAATAGACATAAGCGGCTATTTAACGACCCTGCCCTGAACCGACGACCGGGTCATCGTGGCCGGAT
CTTGCGGCCCCTCGGCTTGAACGAATTGTTAGACATTATTTGCCGACTACCTTGGTGATCTCGCCTTTCA
CGTAGTGGACAAATTCTTCCAACTGATCTGCGCGCGAGGCCAAGCGATCTTCTTCTTGTCCAAGATAAGC
CTGTCTAGCTTCAAGTATGACGGGCTGATACTGGGCCGGCAGGCGCTCCATTGCCCAGTCGGCAGCGACA
TCCTTCGGCGCGATTTTGCCGGTTACTGCGCTGTACCAAATGCGGGACAACGTAAGCACTACATTTCGCT
CATCGCCAGCCCAGTCGGGCGGCGAGTTCCATAGCGTTAAGGTTTCATTTAGCGCCTCAAATAGATCCTG
TTCAGGAACCGGATCAAAGAGTTCCTCCGCCGCTGGACCTACCAAGGCAACGCTATGTTCTCTTGCTTTT
GTCAGCAAGATAGCCAGATCAATGTCGATCGTGGCTGGCTCGAAGATACCTGCAAGAATGTCATTGCGCT
GCCATTCTCCAAATTGCAGTTCGCGCTTAGCTGGATAACGCCACGGAATGATGTCGTCGTGCACAACAAT
GGTGACTTCTACAGCGCGGAGAATCTCGCTCTCTCCAGGGGAAGCCGAAGTTTCCAAAAGGTCGTTGATC
AAAGCTCGCCGCGTTGTTTCATCAAGCCTTACGGTCACCGTAACCAGCAAATCAATATCACTGTGTGGCT
TCAGGCCGCCATCCACTGCGGAGCCGTACAAATGTACGGCCAGCAACGTCGGTTCGAGATGGCGCTCGAT
GACGCCAACTACCTCTGATAGTTGAGTCGATACTTCGGCGATCACCGCTTCCCTCATACTCTTCCTTTTT
CAATATTATTGAAGCATTTATCAGGGTTATTGTCTCATGAGCGGATACATATTTGAATGTATTTAGAAAA
ATAAACAAATAGCTAGCTCACTCGGTCGCTACGCTCCGGGCGTGAGACTGCGGCGGGCGCTGCGGACACA
TACAAAGTTACCCACAGATTCCGTGGATAAGCAGGGGACTAACATGTGAGGCAAAACAGCAGGGCCGCGC
CGGTGGCGTTTTTCCATAGGCTCCGCCCTCCTGCCAGAGTTCACATAAACAGACGCTTTTCCGGTGCATC
TGTGGGAGCCGTGAGGCTCAACCATGAATCTGACAGTACGGGCGAAACCCGACAGGACTTAAAGATCCCC
ACCGTTTCCGGCGGGTCG
