Features (pLannotate 1.2.2; 10 found; start..end, strand, type, name):
    595..659     -  CDS            TcR (fragment): tetracycline efflux protein; tet; confers resistance to tetracycline
    674..695     -  protein_bind   CAP binding site: CAP binding activates transcription in the presence of cAMP. E. coli catabolite activator protein
    708..726     +  promoter       T7 promoter: promoter for bacteriophage T7 RNA polymerase
    764..786     +  RBS            RBS: efficient ribosome binding site from bacteriophage T7 gene 10 (Olins and Rangwala, 1989)
    827..1927    +  CDS            MBP: maltose binding protein from E. coli; malE (mutated); This version of the gene does not encode a signal sequence, so MBP will remain in the cytosol.
   2072..2121    +  CDS            SET1 (fragment): solubility-enhancement tag derived from T7 phage gene 10B
   2129..2176    +  terminator     T7 terminator: transcription terminator for bacteriophage T7 RNA polymerase
   2347..3138    -  CDS            SmR: aminoglycoside adenylyltransferase (Murphy, 1985); aadA; confers resistance to spectinomycin and streptomycin
   3139..3230    -  promoter       AmpR promoter: bla
   3278..498     -  rep_origin     CloDF13 ori (across the origin): Plasmids containing the CloDF13 (CDF) origin of replication can be propagated in E. coli cells that contain additional plasmids with compatible origins.
>Addgene plasmid #160172 | 30 pCOLI_S_MBP | addgene full sequence | sequence record 319347 | Addgene NGS Result
CTCCCTCTTGCGCTCTCCTGTTCCGACCCTGCCGTTTACCGGATACCTGTTCCGCCTTTCTCCCTTACGG
GAAGTGTGGCGCTTTCTCATAGCTCACACACTGGTATCTCGGCTCGGTGTAGGTCGTTCGCTCCAAGCTG
GGCTGTAAGCAAGAACTCCCCGTTCAGCCCGACTGCTGCGCCTTATCCGGTAACTGTTCACTTGAGTCCA
ACCCGGAAAAGCACGGTAAAACGCCACTGGCAGCAGCCATTGGTAACTGGGAGTTCGCAGAGGATTTGTT
TAGCTAAACACGCGGTTGCTCTTGAAGTGTGCGCCAAAGTCCGGCTACACTGGAAGGACAGATTTGGTTG
CTGTGCTCTGCGAAAGCCAGTTACCACGGTTAAGNCAGTTSSSSAACTGNCTTAACCTTCGATCAAACCA
CCTCCCCAGGTGGTTTTTTCGTTTACAGGGCAAAAGATTACGCGCAGAAAAAAAGGATCTCAAGAAGATC
CTTTGATCTTTTCTACTGAACCGCTCTAGATTTCAGTGCAATTTATCTCTTCAAATGTAGCACCTGAAGT
CAGCCCCATACGATATAAGTTGTAATTCTCATGTTAGTCATGCCCCGCGCCCACCGGAAGGAGCTGACTG
GGTTGAAGGCTCTCAAGGGCATCGGTCGAGATCCCGGTGCCTAATGAGTGAGCTAACTTACATTAATTGC
GTTGCGCTAATACGACTCACTATAGGGAGACCACAACGGTTTCCCTCCGGCTCCGGAAATAATTTTGTTT
AACTTTAAGAAGGAGATATACATATGGCACACCATCACCACCATCACAGCAGCGGCATGAAAATCGAAGA
AGGTAAACTGGTAATCTGGATTAACGGCGATAAAGGCTATAACGGTCTCGCTGAAGTCGGTAAGAAATTC
GAGAAAGATACCGGAATTAAAGTCACCGTTGAGCATCCGGATAAACTGGAAGAGAAATTCCCACAGGTTG
CGGCAACTGGCGATGGCCCTGACATTATCTTCTGGGCACACGACCGCTTTGGTGGCTACGCTCAATCTGG
CCTGTTGGCTGAAATCACCCCGGACAAAGCGTTCCAGGACAAGCTGTATCCGTTTACCTGGGATGCCGTA
CGTTACAACGGCAAGCTGATTGCTTACCCGATCGCTGTTGAAGCGTTATCGCTGATTTATAACAAAGATC
TGCTGCCGAACCCGCCAAAAACCTGGGAAGAGATCCCGGCGCTGGATAAAGAACTGAAAGCGAAAGGTAA
GAGCGCGCTGATGTTCAACCTGCAAGAACCGTACTTCACCTGGCCGCTGATTGCTGCTGACGGGGGTTAT
GCGTTCAAGTATGAAAACGGCAAGTACGACATTAAAGACGTGGGCGTGGATAACGCTGGCGCGAAAGCGG
GTCTGACCTTCCTGGTTGACCTGATTAAAAACAAACACATGAATGCAGACACCGATTACTCCATCGCAGA
AGCTGCCTTTAATAAAGGCGAAACAGCGATGACCATCAACGGCCCGTGGGCATGGTCCAACATCGACACC
AGCAAAGTGAATTATGGTGTAACGGTACTGCCGACCTTCAAGGGTCAACCATCCAAACCGTTCGTTGGCG
TGCTGAGCGCAGGTATTAACGCCGCCAGTCCGAACAAAGAGCTGGCAAAAGAGTTCCTCGAAAACTATCT
GCTGACTGATGAAGGTCTGGAAGCGGTTAATAAAGACAAACCGCTGGGTGCCGTAGCGCTGAAGTCTTAC
GAGGAAGAGTTGGCGAAAGATCCACGTATTGCCGCCACTATGGAAAACGCCCAGAAAGGTGAAATCATGC
CGAACATCCCGCAGATGTCCGCTTTCTGGTATGCCGTGCGTACTGCGGTGATCAACGCCGCCAGCGGTCG
TCAGACTGTCGATGAAGCCCTGAAAGACGCGCAGACTAGCAGCGGTCTGGAAGTTCTGTTCCAGGGGCCC
GGATCCGTCGACGAGCTCACTAGTCGCGGCCGCTTTCGAATCTAGAGCCTGCAGTCTCGACAAGCTTGTC
GAGAAGTACTAGAGGATGTACAACGCGTGCGCGCTGATCCGGCTGCTAACAAAGCCCGAAAGGAAGCTGA
GTTGGCTGCTGCCACCGCTGAGCAATAACTAGCATAACCCCTTGGGGCCTCTAAACGGGTCTTGAGGGGT
TTTTTGCTGAAACCTCAGGCATTTGAGAAGCACACGGTCACACTGCTTCCGGTAGTCAATAAACCGGTAA
ACCAGCAATAGACATAAGCGGCTATTTAACGACCCTGCCCTGAACCGACGACCGGGTCATCGTGGCCGGA
TCTTGCGGCCCCTCGGCTTGAACGAATTGTTAGACATTATTTGCCGACTACCTTGGTGATCTCGCCTTTC
ACGTAGTGGACAAATTCTTCCAACTGATCTGCGCGCGAGGCCAAGCGATCTTCTTCTTGTCCAAGATAAG
CCTGTCTAGCTTCAAGTATGACGGGCTGATACTGGGCCGGCAGGCGCTCCATTGCCCAGTCGGCAGCGAC
ATCCTTCGGCGCGATTTTGCCGGTTACTGCGCTGTACCAAATGCGGGACAACGTAAGCACTACATTTCGC
TCATCGCCAGCCCAGTCGGGCGGCGAGTTCCATAGCGTTAAGGTTTCATTTAGCGCCTCAAATAGATCCT
GTTCAGGAACCGGATCAAAGAGTTCCTCCGCCGCTGGACCTACCAAGGCAACGCTATGTTCTCTTGCTTT
TGTCAGCAAGATAGCCAGATCAATGTCGATCGTGGCTGGCTCGAAGATACCTGCAAGAATGTCATTGCGC
TGCCATTCTCCAAATTGCAGTTCGCGCTTAGCTGGATAACGCCACGGAATGATGTCGTCGTGCACAACAA
TGGTGACTTCTACAGCGCGGAGAATCTCGCTCTCTCCAGGGGAAGCCGAAGTTTCCAAAAGGTCGTTGAT
CAAAGCTCGCCGCGTTGTTTCATCAAGCCTTACGGTCACCGTAACCAGCAAATCAATATCACTGTGTGGC
TTCAGGCCGCCATCCACTGCGGAGCCGTACAAATGTACGGCCAGCAACGTCGGTTCGAGATGGCGCTCGA
TGACGCCAACTACCTCTGATAGTTGAGTCGATACTTCGGCGATCACCGCTTCCCTCATACTCTTCCTTTT
TCAATATTATTGAAGCATTTATCAGGGTTATTGTCTCATGAGCGGATACATATTTGAATGTATTTAGAAA
AATAAACAAATAGCTAGCTCACTCGGTCGCTACGCTCCGGGCGTGAGACTGCGGCGGGCGCTGCGGACAC
ATACAAAGTTACCCACAGATTCCGTGGATAAGCAGGGGACTAACATGTGAGGCAAAACAGCAGGGCCGCG
CCGGTGGCGTTTTTCCATAGGCTCCGCCCTCCTGCCAGAGTTCACATAAACAGACGCTTTTCCGGTGCAT
CTGTGGGAGCCGTGAGGCTCAACCATGAATCTGACAGTACGGGCGAAACCCGACAGGACTTAAAGATCCC
CACCGTTTCCGGCGGGTCG
